Addgene plasmid #244225: SM425_pHAGE-CAG-mcherry-P2A-puro-DR-Lb_crRNA-KAN-DR
Purpose: (Empty Backbone) Vector for golden gate cloning LbCas12a crRNA arrays. Contains mCherry-P2A-puroR selectable marker.
Depositing lab: Tim Reddy. Depositing organization: Duke University. Publication: dHyperCas12a enables multiplexed CRISPRi screens. Melore SM, McRoberts Amador CD, Hamilton MC, Gersbach CA, Reddy TE. Nat Commun. 2026 Feb 12. doi: 10.1038/s41467-026-69090-z. PubMed 41673027.
Backbone
  Vector backbone: pHAGE
  Vector type: Mammalian Expression, Lentiviral, CRISPR
Growth in bacteria
  Bacterial resistance: Ampicillin and Kanamycin, 100 & 50 μg/mL
  Growth temperature: 30°C
  Growth strain: NEB Stable
  Copy number: High Copy
Gene/Insert
  Gene/Insert name: None
Terms and licenses: Academic/Nonprofit Terms; Industry Terms: Not Available to Industry
Depositor comments: Please visit https://doi.org/10.1101/2024.07.08.602263 for bioRxiv preprint.
How to cite: SM425_pHAGE-CAG-mcherry-P2A-puro-DR-Lb_crRNA-KAN-DR was a gift from Tim Reddy (Addgene plasmid # 244225 ; http://n2t.net/addgene:244225 ; RRID:Addgene_244225)
