[The description below was written by a language model from this plasmid's Addgene catalogue record and pLannotate feature annotations shown in this document.]
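Description:
SM425_pHAGE-CAG-mcherry-P2A-puro-DR-Lb_crRNA-KAN-DR is an empty-backbone lentiviral vector of about 11.2 kb, built on pHAGE, for Golden Gate assembly of LbCas12a crRNA arrays and their delivery to mammalian cells. It replicates in E. coli from a high-copy ColE1/pUC-type origin and carries an AmpR (β-lactamase) cassette in the backbone. A second bacterial marker, a Tn5 NeoR/KanR gene, accounts for the dual ampicillin and kanamycin selection. The lentiviral frame consists of a truncated HIV-1 5' LTR, the Ψ packaging signal with an adjoining gag fragment, the RRE for Rev-dependent export, cPPT/CTS, a WPRE, and a self-inactivating ΔU3 3' LTR. Packaging functions must therefore be supplied in trans, and the integrated provirus lacks LTR promoter activity.

The payload is driven by the composite CAG promoter (CMV enhancer, chicken β-actin promoter and chimeric intron). This expresses mCherry followed by puromycin N-acetyltransferase; the construct name indicates a P2A peptide joins them, so one transcript provides both a fluorescent and a drug-selectable marker for transduced cells. Downstream of PuroR and upstream of the WPRE sits a reverse-oriented kanamycin resistance cassette with AmpR and SV40 promoters and an HSV TK poly(A) signal. Judging from the name, this cassette is flanked by LbCas12a direct repeats (DR) and serves as a stuffer that is replaced by the crRNA array during cloning. The repeats and the cloning sites are not annotated in the feature table. No separate Pol III promoter is annotated either, which suggests that arrays are transcribed as part of the CAG-driven transcript and processed by Cas12a, though the record does not state this. The associated publication concerns multiplexed CRISPRi screens with dHyperCas12a.
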