Features (pLannotate 1.2.2; 33 found; start..end, strand, type, name):
    377..634     +  LTR            5' LTR (truncated): truncated 5' long terminal repeat (LTR) from HIV-1
    681..806     +  misc_feature   HIV-1 Ψ: packaging signal of human immunodeficiency virus type 1
    790..1128    +  CDS            HIV-1 gag (fragment): gag protein from human immunodeficiency virus 1; gag
   1303..1536    +  misc_feature   RRE: The Rev response element (RRE) of HIV-1 allows for Rev-dependent mRNA export from the nucleus to the cytoplasm.
   1913..2013    +  CDS            Rev (fragment): human immunodeficiency virus 1 (HIV-1) Rev protein; rev; enhances nuclear export of unspliced and incompletely spliced viral mRNAs
   2058..2175    +  misc_feature   cPPT/CTS: central polypurine tract and central termination sequence of HIV-1
   2246..2625    +  enhancer       CMV enhancer: human cytomegalovirus immediate early enhancer
   2627..2902    +  promoter       chicken β-actin promoter: No description available
   2903..3919    +  intron         chimeric intron: chimera between introns from chicken β-actin and rabbit β-globin
   3968..3995    +  misc_feature   MCS (fragment): multiple cloning site
   4018..4725    +  CDS            mCherry: mCherry is a basic (constitutively fluorescent) red fluorescent protein published in 2004, derived from Discosoma sp.. It is reported to be a very rapidly-maturing monomer with low acid sensitivity.
   4792..5389    +  CDS            PuroR (fragment): puromycin N-acetyltransferase; pac from Streptomyces; confers resistance to puromycin
   5504..5557    -  CDS            KanR (fragment): aminoglycoside phosphotransferase; aph(3')-Ia; confers resistance to kanamycin
   5916..5963    -  polyA_signal   HSV TK poly(A) signal: herpes simplex virus thymidine kinase polyadenylation signal (Cole and Stacy, 1985)
   6022..6174    -  CDS            ble (fragment): BLE_KLEPN - Experimental evidence at protein level: Swiss-Prot protein existence level 1. Binding protein with a strong affinity to the bleomycin family of antibiotics. Binds to CL990; an antimitotic-antibiotic compound. From Klebsiella pneumoniae.
   6195..6989    -  CDS            NeoR/KanR: aminoglycoside phosphotransferase from Tn5; aph(3')-II (or nptII); confers resistance to neomycin, kanamycin, and G418 (Geneticin®)
   7024..7381    -  promoter       SV40 promoter: SV40 enhancer and early promoter
   7383..7487    -  promoter       AmpR promoter: bla
   7543..7560    +  misc_feature   MCS (fragment): pBluescript multiple cloning site
   7568..8156    +  misc_feature   WPRE: woodchuck hepatitis virus posttranscriptional regulatory element
   8164..8229    +  CDS            nef (fragment): NEF_HV1Z2 - Experimental evidence at protein level: Swiss-Prot protein existence level 1. Extracellular Nef protein targets CD4(+) T-lymphocytes for apoptosis by interacting with CXCR4 surface receptors. From Human immunodeficiency virus type 1 group M subtype D (isolate Z2/CDC-Z34) (HIV-1).
   8231..8464    +  LTR            3' LTR (ΔU3): self-inactivating 3' long terminal repeat (LTR) from HIV-1
   8669..8773    +  promoter       AmpR promoter: bla
   8774..9634    +  CDS            AmpR: β-lactamase; bla; confers resistance to ampicillin, carbenicillin, and related antibiotics
   9805..10393   +  rep_origin     ori: high-copy-number ColE1/pMB1/pBR322/pUC origin of replication
  10576..10630   +  CDS            lacI (fragment): lac repressor; lacI; The lac repressor binds to the lac operator to inhibit transcription in E. coli. This inhibition can be relieved by adding lactose or isopropyl-β-D-thiogalactopyranoside (IPTG).
  10636..10729   +  rep_origin     SV40 ori (fragment): SV40 origin of replication
  10754..10791   +  CDS            lacI (fragment): lac repressor; lacI; The lac repressor binds to the lac operator to inhibit transcription in E. coli. This inhibition can be relieved by adding lactose or isopropyl-β-D-thiogalactopyranoside (IPTG).
  10804..10825   +  protein_bind   CAP binding site: CAP binding activates transcription in the presence of cAMP. E. coli catabolite activator protein
  10840..10870   +  promoter       lac promoter: promoter for the E. coli lac operon
  10874..10896   +  protein_bind   lac operator (fragment): The lac repressor binds to the lac operator to inhibit transcription in E. coli. This inhibition can be relieved by adding lactose or isopropyl-β-D-thiogalactopyranoside (IPTG). lac repressor encoded by lacI
  10928..11011   +  polyA_signal   SV40 poly(A) signal (fragment): SV40 polyadenylation signal
  11178..329     +  CDS            nef (fragment) (across the origin): NEF_HV1BR - Experimental evidence at protein level: Swiss-Prot protein existence level 1. Extracellular Nef protein targets CD4(+) T-lymphocytes for apoptosis by interacting with CXCR4 surface receptors (PubMed:14990729). From Human immunodeficiency virus type 1 group M subtype B (isolate BRU/LAI) (HIV-1).
>Addgene plasmid #244225 | SM425_pHAGE-CAG-mcherry-P2A-puro-DR-Lb_crRNA-KAN-DR | addgene full sequence | sequence record 492591 | Addgene NGS Result
TGGAAGGGCTAATTCACTCCCAAAGAAGACAAGATATCCTTGATCTGTGGATCTACCACACACAAGGCTA
CTTCCCTGATTAGCAGAACTACACACCAGGGCCAGGGGTCAGATATCCACTGACCTTTGGATGGTGCTAC
AAGCTAGTACCAGTTGAGCCAGATAAGGTAGAAGAGGCCAATAAAGGAGAGAACACCAGCTTGTTACACC
CTGTGAGCCTGCATGGGATGGATGACCCGGAGAGAGAAGTGTTAGAGTGGAGGTTTGACAGCCGCCTAGC
ATTTCATCACGTGGCCCGAGAGCTGCATCCGGAGTACTTCAAGAACTGCTGATATCGAGCTTGCTACAAG
GGACTTTCCGCTGGGGACTTTCCAGGGAGGCGTGGCCTGGGCGGGACTGGGGAGTGGCGAGCCCTCAGAT
CCTGCATATAAGCAGCTGCTTTTTGCCTGTACTGGGTCTCTCTGGTTAGACCAGATCTGAGCCTGGGAGC
TCTCTGGCTAACTAGGGAACCCACTGCTTAAGCCTCAATAAAGCTTGCCTTGAGTGCTTCAAGTAGTGTG
TGCCCGTCTGTTGTGTGACTCTGGTAACTAGAGATCCCTCAGACCCTTTTAGTCAGTGTGGAAAATCTCT
AGCAGTGGCGCCCGAACAGGGACTTGAAAGCGAAAGGGAAACCAGAGGAGCTCTCTCGACGCAGGACTCG
GCTTGCTGAAGCGCGCACGGCAAGAGGCGAGGGGCGGCGACTGGTGAGTACGCCAAAAATTTTGACTAGC
GGAGGCTAGAAGGAGAGAGATGGGTGCGAGAGCGTCAGTATTAAGCGGGGGAGAATTAGATCGCGATGGG
AAAAAATTCGGTTAAGGCCAGGGGGAAAGAAAAAATATAAATTAAAACATATAGTATGGGCAAGCAGGGA
GCTAGAACGATTCGCAGTTAATCCTGGCCTGTTAGAAACATCAGAAGGCTGTAGACAAATACTGGGACAG
CTACAACCATCCCTTCAGACAGGATCAGAAGAACTTAGATCATTATATAATACAGTAGCAACCCTCTATT
GTGTGCATCAAAGGATAGAGATAAAAGACACCAAGGAAGCTTTAGACAAGATAGAGGAAGAGCAAAACAA
AAGTAAGACCACCGCACAGCAAGCGGCCGGCCGCTGATCTTCAGACCTGGAGGAGGAGATATGAGGGACA
ATTGGAGAAGTGAATTATATAAATATAAAGTAGTAAAAATTGAACCATTAGGAGTAGCACCCACCAAGGC
AAAGAGAAGAGTGGTGCAGAGAGAAAAAAGAGCAGTGGGAATAGGAGCTTTGTTCCTTGGGTTCTTGGGA
GCAGCAGGAAGCACTATGGGCGCAGCGTCAATGACGCTGACGGTACAGGCCAGACAATTATTGTCTGGTA
TAGTGCAGCAGCAGAACAATTTGCTGAGGGCTATTGAGGCGCAACAGCATCTGTTGCAACTCACAGTCTG
GGGCATCAAGCAGCTCCAGGCAAGAATCCTGGCTGTGGAAAGATACCTAAAGGATCAACAGCTCCTGGGG
ATTTGGGGTTGCTCTGGAAAACTCATTTGCACCACTGCTGTGCCTTGGAATGCTAGTTGGAGTAATAAAT
CTCTGGAACAGATTTGGAATCACACGACCTGGATGGAGTGGGACAGAGAAATTAACAATTACACAAGCTT
AATACACTCCTTAATTGAAGAATCGCAAAACCAGCAAGAAAAGAATGAACAAGAATTATTGGAATTAGAT
AAATGGGCAAGTTTGTGGAATTGGTTTAACATAACAAATTGGCTGTGGTATATAAAATTATTCATAATGA
TAGTAGGAGGCTTGGTAGGTTTAAGAATAGTTTTTGCTGTACTTTCTATAGTGAATAGAGTTAGGCAGGG
ATATTCACCATTATCGTTTCAGACCCACCTCCCAACCCCGAGGGGACCCGACAGGCCCGAAGGAATAGAA
GAAGAAGGTGGAGAGAGAGACAGAGACAGATCCATTCGATTAGTGAACGGATCTCGACGGTATCGCCGAA
TTGACAAATGGCAGTATTCATCCACAATTTTAAAAGAAAAGGGGGGATTGGGGGGTACAGTGCAGGGGAA
AGAATAGTAGACATAATAGCAACAGACATACAAACTAAAGAATTACAAAAACAAATTACAAAAATTCAAA
ATTTTCGGGTTTATTACAGGGACAGCAGAGATCCAGTTTGGACTAGCGATGCTAGCTGATGCGGGCCCTT
CGAGTGACATTGATTATTGACTAGTTATTAATAGTAATCAATTACGGGGTCATTAGTTCATAGCCCATAT
ATGGAGTTCCGCGTTACATAACTTACGGTAAATGGCCCGCCTGGCTGACCGCCCAACGACCCCCGCCCAT
TGACGTCAATAATGACGTATGTTCCCATAGTAACGCCAATAGGGACTTTCCATTGACGTCAATGGGTGGA
GTATTTACGGTAAACTGCCCACTTGGCAGTACATCAAGTGTATCATATGCCAAGTACGCCCCCTATTGAC
GTCAATGACGGTAAATGGCCCGCCTGGCATTATGCCCAGTACATGACCTTATGGGACTTTCCTACTTGGC
AGTACATCTACGTATTAGTCATCGCTATTACCATGGTCGAGGTGAGCCCCACGTTCTGCTTCACTCTCCC
CATCTCCCCCCCCTCCCCACCCCCAATTTTGTATTTATTTATTTTTTAATTATTTTGTGCAGCGATGGGG
GCGGGGGGGGGGGGGGGGCGCGCCAGGCGGGGCGGGGCGGGGCGAGGGGCGGGGCGGGGCGAGGCGGAGA
GGTGCGGCGGCAGCCAATCAGAGCGGCGCGCTCCGAAAGTTTCCTTTTATGGCGAGGCGGCGGCGGCGGC
GGCCCTATAAAAAGCGAAGCGCGCGGCGGGCGGGAGTCGCTGCGCGCTGCCTTCGCCCCGTGCCCCGCTC
CGCCGCCGCCTCGCGCCGCCCGCCCCGGCTCTGACTGACCGCGTTACTCCCACAGGTGAGCGGGCGGGAC
GGCCCTTCTCCTCCGGGCTGTAATTAGCGCTTGGTTTAATGACGGCTTGTTTCTTTTCTGTGGCTGCGTG
AAAGCCTTGAGGGGCTCCGGGAGGGCCCTTTGTGCGGGGGGAGCGGCTCGGGGGGTGCGTGCGTGTGTGT
GTGCGTGGGGAGCGCCGCGTGCGGCTCCGCGCTGCCCGGCGGCTGTGAGCGCTGCGGGCGCGGCGCGGGG
CTTTGTGCGCTCCGCAGTGTGCGCGAGGGGAGCGCGGCCGGGGGCGGTGCCCCGCGGTGCGGGGGGGGCT
GCGAGGGGAACAAAGGCTGCGTGCGGGGTGTGTGCGTGGGGGGGTGAGCAGGGGGTGTGGGCGCGTCGGT
CGGGCTGCAACCCCCCCTGCACCCCCCTCCCCGAGTTGCTGAGCACGGCCCGGCTTCGGGTGCGGGGCTC
CGTACGGGGCGTGGCGCGGGGCTCGCCGTGCCGGGCGGGGGGTGGCGGCAGGTGGGGGTGCCGGGCGGGG
CGGGGCCGCCTCGGGCCGGGGAGGGCTCGGGGGAGGGGCGCGGCGGCCCCCGGAGCGCCGGCGGCTGTCG
AGGCGCGGCGAGCCGCAGCCATTGCCTTTTATGGTAATCGTGCGAGAGGGCGCAGGGACTTCCTTTGTCC
CAAATCTGTGCGGAGCCGAAATCTGGGAGGCGCCGCCGCACCCCCTCTAGCGGGCGCGGGGCGAAGCGGT
GCGGCGCCGGCAGGAAGGAAATGGGCGGGGAGGGCCTTCGTGCGTCGCCGCGCCGCCGTCCCCTTCTCCC
TCTCCAGCCTCGGGGCTGTCCGCGGGGGGACGGCTGCCTTCGGGGGGGACGGGGCAGGGCGGGGTTCGGC
TTCTGGCGTGTGACCGGCGGCTCTAGAGCCTCTGCTAACCATGTTCATGCCTTCTTCTTTTTCCTACAGC
TCCTGGGCAACGTGCTGGTTATTGTGCTGTCTCATCATTTTGGCAAAGAATTCTGCAGTCGACGGTACCG
CGGGCACGCGTGCAGGCTGGCGCCACCATGGTGAGCAAGGGCGAGGAGGATAACATGGCCATCATCAAGG
AGTTCATGCGCTTCAAGGTGCACATGGAGGGCTCCGTGAACGGCCACGAGTTCGAGATCGAGGGCGAGGG
CGAGGGCCGCCCCTACGAGGGCACCCAGACCGCCAAGCTGAAGGTGACCAAGGGTGGCCCCCTGCCCTTC
GCCTGGGACATCCTGTCCCCTCAGTTCATGTACGGCTCCAAGGCCTACGTGAAGCACCCCGCCGACATCC
CCGACTACTTGAAGCTGTCCTTCCCCGAGGGCTTCAAGTGGGAGCGCGTGATGAACTTCGAGGACGGCGG
CGTGGTGACCGTGACCCAGGACTCCTCCCTGCAGGACGGCGAGTTCATCTACAAGGTGAAGCTGCGCGGC
ACCAACTTCCCCTCCGACGGCCCCGTAATGCAGAAGAAGACCATGGGCTGGGAGGCCTCCTCCGAGCGGA
TGTACCCCGAGGACGGCGCCCTGAAGGGCGAGATCAAGCAGAGGCTGAAGCTGAAGGACGGCGGCCACTA
CGACGCTGAGGTCAAGACCACCTACAAGGCCAAGAAGCCCGTGCAGCTGCCCGGCGCCTACAACGTCAAC
ATCAAGTTGGACATCACCTCCCACAACGAGGACTACACCATCGTGGAACAGTACGAACGCGCCGAGGGCC
GCCACTCCACCGGCGGCATGGACGAGCTGTACAAGGGATCCGGCGCAACAAACTTCTCTCTGCTGAAACA
AGCCGGAGATGTCGAAGAGAATCCTGGACCGATGACCGAGTACAAGCCCACGGTGCGCCTCGCCACCCGC
GACGACGTCCCCAGGGCCGTACGCACCCTCGCCGCCGCGTTCGCCGACTACCCCGCCACGCGCCACACCG
TCGATCCGGACCGCCACATCGAGCGGGTCACCGAGCTGCAAGAACTCTTCCTCACGCGCGTCGGGCTCGA
CATCGGCAAGGTGTGGGTCGCGGACGACGGCGCCGCGGTGGCGGTCTGGACCACGCCGGAGAGCGTCGAA
GCGGGGGCGGTGTTCGCCGAGATCGGCCCGCGCATGGCCGAGTTGAGCGGTTCCCGGCTGGCCGCGCAGC
AACAGATGGAAGGCCTCCTGGCGCCGCACCGGCCCAAGGAGCCCGCGTGGTTCCTGGCCACCGTCGGCGT
GTCGCCCGACCACCAGGGCAAGGGTCTGGGCAGCGCCGTCGTGCTCCCCGGAGTGGAGGCGGCCGAGCGC
GCCGGGGTGCCCGCCTTCCTGGAGACCTCCGCGCCCCGCAACCTCCCCTTCTACGAGCGGCTCGGCTTCA
CCGTCACCGCCGACGTCGAGGTGCCCGAAGGACCGCGCACCTGGTGCATGACCCGCAAGCCCGGTGCCTA
AGAATTCGATTCGTCAGTAGGGTTGTAAAGGTTTTTCTTTTCCTGAGAAAACAACCTTTTGTTTTCTCAG
GTTTTGCTTTTTGGCCTTTCCCTAGCTTTAAAAAAAAAAAAGCAAAACTCACCGAGGCAGTTCCATAGGA
TGGCAAGATCCTGGTATTGGTCTGCGAAATTTCTACTAAGTGTAGATGGAGACGATAGAAGATCCTTTGA
TCTTTTCTACGGGGTCTGACGCTCAGTGGAACGAAAACTCACGTTAAGGGATTTTGGTCATGAGATTATC
AAAAAGGATCTTCACCTAGATCCTTTTAAATTAAAAATGAAGTTTTAAATCAATCTAAAGTATATATGAG
TAACCTGAGGCTATGGCAGGGCCTGCCGCCCCGACGTTGGCTGCGAGCCCTGGGCCTTCACCCGAACTTG
GGGGGTGGGGTGGGGAAAAGGAAGAAACGCGGGCGTATTGGCCCCAATGGGGTCTCGGTGGGGTATCGAC
AGAGTGCCAGCCCTGGGACCGAACCCCGCGTTTATGAACAAACGACCCAACACCGTGCGTTTTATTCTGT
CTTTTTATTGCCGTCATAGCGCGGGTTCCTTCCGGTATTGTCTCCTTCCGTGTTTCAGTTAGCCTCCCCC
TAGGGTGGGCGAAGAACTCCAGCATGAGATCCCCGCGCTGGAGGATCATCCAGCCGGCGTCCCGGAAAAC
GATTCCGAAGCCCAACCTTTCATAGAAGGCGGCGGTGGAATCGAAATCTCGTGATGGCAGGTTGGGCGTC
GCTTGGTCGGTCATTTCGAACCCCAGAGTCCCGCTCAGAAGAACTCGTCAAGAAGGCGATAGAAGGCGAT
GCGCTGCGAATCGGGAGCGGCGATACCGTAAAGCACGAGGAAGCGGTCAGCCCATTCGCCGCCAAGCTCT
TCAGCAATATCACGGGTAGCCAACGCTATGTCCTGATAGCGATCCGCCACACCCAGCCGGCCACAGTCGA
TGAATCCAGAAAAGCGGCCATTTTCCACCATGATATTCGGCAAGCAGGCATCGCCATGGGTCACGACGAG
ATCCTCGCCGTCGGGCATGCTCGCCTTGAGCCTGGCGAACAGTTCGGCTGGCGCGAGCCCCTGATGCTCT
TCGTCCAGATCATCCTGATCGACAAGACCGGCTTCCATCCGAGTACGTGCTCGCTCGATGCGATGTTTCG
CTTGGTGGTCGAATGGGCAGGTAGCCGGATCAAGCGTATGCAGCCGCCGCATTGCATCAGCCATGATGGA
TACTTTCTCGGCAGGAGCAAGGTGAGATGACAGGAGATCCTGCCCCGGCACTTCGCCCAATAGCAGCCAG
TCCCTTCCCGCTTCAGTGACAACGTCGAGCACAGCTGCGCAAGGAACGCCCGTCGTGGCCAGCCACGATA
GCCGCGCTGCCTCGTCTTGCAGTTCATTCAGGGCACCGGACAGGTCGGTCTTGACAAAAAGAACCGGGCG
CCCCTGCGCTGACAGCCGGAACACGGCGGCATCAGAGCAGCCGATTGTCTGTTGTGCCCAGTCATAGCCG
AATAGCCTCTCCACCCAAGCGGCCGGAGAACCTGCGTGCAATCCATCTTGTTCAATCATGCGAAACGATC
CTCATCCTGTCTCTTGATCGATCTTTGCAAAAGCCTAGGCCTCCAAAAAAGCCTCCTCACTACTTCTGGA
ATAGCTCAGAGGCCGAGGCGGCCTCGGCCTCTGCATAAATAAAAAAAATTAGTCAGCCATGGGGCGGAGA
ATGGGCGGAACTGGGCGGAGTTAGGGGCGGGATGGGCGGAGTTAGGGGCGGGACTATGGTTGCTGACTAA
TTGAGATGCATGCTTTGCATACTTCTGCCTGCTGGGGAGCCTGGGGACTTTCCACACCTGGTTGCTGACT
AATTGAGATGCATGCTTTGCATACTTCTGCCTGCTGGGGAGCCTGGGGACTTTCCACACCCTAACTGACA
CACATTCCACAGCTGGTTCTTTCCGCCTCAGGACTCTTCCTTTTTCAATATTATTGAAGCATTTATCAGG
GTTATTGTCTCATGAGCGGATACATATTTGAATGTATTTAGAAAAATAAACAAATAGGGGTTCCGCGCAC
ATTTCCCCGAAAAGTGCCATATCGTCTCTAATTTCTACTAAGTGTAGATAAAGAATTCGATATCAAGCTT
TCTAGATAATCAACCTCTGGATTACAAAATTTGTGAAAGATTGACTGGTATTCTTAACTATGTTGCTCCT
TTTACGCTATGTGGATACGCTGCTTTAATGCCTTTGTATCATGCTATTGCTTCCCGTATGGCTTTCATTT
TCTCCTCCTTGTATAAATCCTGGTTGCTGTCTCTTTATGAGGAGTTGTGGCCCGTTGTCAGGCAACGTGG
CGTGGTGTGCACTGTGTTTGCTGACGCAACCCCCACTGGTTGGGGCATTGCCACCACCTGTCAGCTCCTT
TCCGGGACTTTCGCTTTCCCCCTCCCTATTGCCACGGCGGAACTCATCGCCGCCTGCCTTGCCCGCTGCT
GGACAGGGGCTCGGCTGTTGGGCACTGACAATTCCGTGGTGTTGTCGGGGAAATCATCGTCCTTTCCTTG
GCTGCTCGCCTGTGTTGCCACCTGGATTCTGCGCGGGACGTCCTTCTGCTACGTCCCTTCGGCCCTCAAT
CCAGCGGACCTTCCTTCCCGCGGCCTGCTGCCGGCTCTGCGGCCTCTTCCGCGTCTTCGCCTTCGCCCTC
AGACGAGTCGGATCTCCCTTTGGGCCGCCTCCCCGCCTGAGATCCTTTAAGACCAATGACTTACAAGGCA
GCTGTAGATCTTAGCCACTTTTTAAAAGAAAAGGGGGGACTGGAAGGGCTAATTCACTCCCAACGAAGAC
AAGATCTGCTTTTTGCTTGTACTGGGTCTCTCTGGTTAGACCAGATCTGAGCCTGGGAGCTCTCTGGCTA
ACTAGGGAACCCACTGCTTAAGCCTCAATAAAGCTTGCCTTGAGTGCTTCAAGTAGTGTGTGCCCGTCTG
TTGTGTGACTCTGGTAACTAGAGATCCCTCAGACCCTTTTAGTCAGTGTGGAAAATCTCTAGCAGTAGTA
GTTCATGTCATCTTATTATTCAGTATTTATAACTTGCAAAGAAATGAATATCAGAGAGTGAGAGGCCCGG
GTTAATTAAGGAAAGGGCTAGATCATTCTTGAAGACGAAAGGGCCTCGTGATACGCCTATTTTTATAGGT
TAATGTCATGATAATAATGGTTTCTTAGACGTCAGGTGGCACTTTTCGGGGAAATGTGCGCGGAACCCCT
ATTTGTTTATTTTTCTAAATACATTCAAATATGTATCCGCTCATGAGACAATAACCCTGATAAATGCTTC
AATAATATTGAAAAAGGAAGAGTATGAGTATTCAACATTTCCGTGTCGCCCTTATTCCCTTTTTTGCGGC
ATTTTGCCTTCCTGTTTTTGCTCACCCAGAAACGCTGGTGAAAGTAAAAGATGCTGAAGATCAGTTGGGT
GCACGAGTGGGTTACATCGAACTGGATCTCAACAGCGGTAAGATCCTTGAGAGTTTTCGCCCCGAAGAAC
GTTTTCCAATGATGAGCACTTTTAAAGTTCTGCTATGTGGCGCGGTATTATCCCGTGTTGACGCCGGGCA
AGAGCAACTCGGTCGCCGCATACACTATTCTCAGAATGACTTGGTTGAGTACTCACCAGTCACAGAAAAG
CATCTTACGGATGGCATGACAGTAAGAGAATTATGCAGTGCTGCCATAACCATGAGTGATAACACTGCGG
CCAACTTACTTCTGACAACGATCGGAGGACCGAAGGAGCTAACCGCTTTTTTGCACAACATGGGGGATCA
TGTAACTCGCCTTGATCGTTGGGAACCGGAGCTGAATGAAGCCATACCAAACGACGAGCGTGACACCACG
ATGCCTGTAGCAATGGCAACAACGTTGCGCAAACTATTAACTGGCGAACTACTTACTCTAGCTTCCCGGC
AACAATTAATAGACTGGATGGAGGCGGATAAAGTTGCAGGACCACTTCTGCGCTCGGCCCTTCCGGCTGG
CTGGTTTATTGCTGATAAATCTGGAGCCGGTGAGCGTGGGTCTCGCGGTATCATTGCAGCACTGGGGCCA
GATGGTAAGCCCTCCCGTATCGTAGTTATCTACACGACGGGGAGTCAGGCAACTATGGATGAACGAAATA
GACAGATCGCTGAGATAGGTGCCTCACTGATTAAGCATTGGTAACTGTCAGACCAAGTTTACTCATATAT
ACTTTAGATTGATTTAAAACTTCATTTTTAATTTAAAAGGATCTAGGTGAAGATCCTTTTTGATAATCTC
ATGACCAAAATCCCTTAACGTGAGTTTTCGTTCCACTGAGCGTCAGACCCCGTAGAAAAGATCAAAGGAT
CTTCTTGAGATCCTTTTTTTCTGCGCGTAATCTGCTGCTTGCAAACAAAAAAACCACCGCTACCAGCGGT
GGTTTATTTGCCGGATCAAGAGCTACCAACTCTTTTTCCGAAGGTAACTGGCTTCAGCAGAGCGCAGATA
CCAAATACTGTTCTTCTAGTGTAGCCGTAGTTAGGCCACCACTTCAAGAACTCTGTAGCACCGCCTACAT
ACCTCGCTCTGCTAATCCTGTTACCAGTGGCTGCTGCCAGTGGCGATAAGTCGTGTCTTACCGGGTTGGA
CTCAAGACGATAGTTACCGGATAAGGCGCAGCGGTCGGGCTGAACGGGGGGTTCGTGCACACAGCCCAGC
TTGGAGCGAACGACCTACACCGAACTGAGATACCTACAGCGTGAGCTATGAGAAAGCGCCACGCTTCCCG
AAGGGAGAAAGGCGGACAGGTATCCGGTAAGCGGCAGGGTCGGAACAGGAGAGCGCACGAGGGAGCTTCC
AGGGGGAAACGCCTGGTATCTTTATAGTCCTGTCGGGTTTCGCCACCTCTGACTTGAGCGTCGATTTTTG
TGATGCTCGTCAGGGGGGCGGAGCCTATGGAAAAACGCCAGCAACGCGGCCTTTTTACGGTTCCTGGCCT
TTTGCTGGCCTTTTGCTCACATGTTCTTTCCTGCGTTATCCCCTGATTCTGTGGATAACCGTATTACCGC
CTTTGAGTGAGCTGATACCGCTCGCCGCAGCCGAACGACCGAGCGCAGCGAGTCAGTGAGCGAGGAAGCG
GAAGAGCGCCCAATACGCAAACCGCCTCTCCCCGCGCGTTGGCCGATTCATTAATGCAGCAAGCTCATGG
CTGACTAATTTTTTTTATTTATGCAGAGGCCGAGGCCGCCTCGGCCTCTGAGCTATTCCAGAAGTAGTGA
GGAGGCTTTTTTGGAGGCCTAGGCTTTTGCAAAAAGCTCCCCGTGGCACGACAGGTTTCCCGACTGGAAA
GCGGGCAGTGAGCGCAACGCAATTAATGTGAGTTAGCTCACTCATTAGGCACCCCAGGCTTTACACTTTA
TGCTTCCGGCTCGTATGTTGTGTGGAATTGTGAGCGGATAACAATTTCACACAGGAAACAGCTATGACAT
GATTACGAATTTCACAAATAAAGCATTTTTTTCACTGCATTCTAGTTGTGGTTTGTCCAAACTCATCAAT
GTATCTTATCATGTCTGGATCAACTGGATAACTCAAGCTAACCAAAATCATCCCAAACTTCCCACCCCAT
ACCCTATTACCACTGCCAATTACCTGTGGTTTCATTTACTCTAAACCTGTGATTCCTCTGAATTATTTTC
ATTTTAAAGAAATTGTATTTGTTAAATATGTACTACAAACTTAGTAGT
